Addgene plasmid #243953: pUPD3_RBS_J61104
Purpose: GoldenBraid2.0 Ribosome binding site.
Depositing lab: Christophe Herman. Depositing organization: Baylor College of Medicine. Publication: GoldenBraid2.0 E. coli: a comprehensive and characterized toolkit for enterics. Cooke MB, Welch KT, Ramirez LD, Wen AX, Marciano DC, Herman C. Synth Biol (Oxf). 2025 Aug 14;10(1):ysaf015. doi: 10.1093/synbio/ysaf015. eCollection 2025. PubMed 40927394.
Backbone
  Vector backbone: pUPD3
  Vector type: Bacterial Expression
Growth in bacteria
  Bacterial resistance: Chloramphenicol, 25 μg/mL
  Growth temperature: 37°C
  Growth strain: DH5alpha
  Copy number: High Copy
Gene/Insert
  Gene/Insert name: J61104
  Species: Synthetic
  Insert size (bp): 20
  Cloning method: Golden Gate
Terms and licenses: Academic/Nonprofit Terms; Industry Terms: Not Available to Industry
How to cite: pUPD3_RBS_J61104 was a gift from Christophe Herman (Addgene plasmid # 243953 ; http://n2t.net/addgene:243953 ; RRID:Addgene_243953)
