[The description below was written by a language model from this plasmid's Addgene catalogue record and pLannotate feature annotations shown in this document.]
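Description:
pUPD3_RBS_J61104 is a small (about 2.4 kb) GoldenBraid2.0 part-domestication plasmid that stores a single synthetic ribosome binding site, J61104, as a reusable level-0 part. It belongs to a GoldenBraid2.0 toolkit adapted for E. coli and other enteric bacteria. The backbone is pUPD3, catalogued as a bacterial expression vector. It replicates at high copy number in E. coli from a ColE1/pUC-type origin and is selected with chloramphenicol through a cat gene driven by its native cat promoter. An f1 phage origin is also annotated, a common backbone element that allows single-stranded DNA production with helper phage.

The payload is only 20 bp, was introduced by Golden Gate cloning, and is too short to be picked up as a feature in the automated annotation. By elimination it presumably sits in the cloning region flanked by the T7 and SP6 phage promoters, which are standard flanking elements in entry vectors of this type and often serve as sequencing priming sites. Only a short lacZα fragment remains next to the T7 promoter, which would fit replacement of a lacZα screening cassette by the part, although the record does not say so explicitly. A small tet promoter fragment is also annotated and appears to be a backbone remnant.

The plasmid carries no promoter, coding sequence or terminator associated with the RBS, so it is not an expression construct in itself. It is a source of the RBS part, to be released by type IIS restriction and combined with promoter, coding sequence and terminator parts into transcriptional units, letting users choose a translation initiation element when building bacterial circuits. The record does not state the relative strength of J61104.
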