Features (pLannotate 1.2.2; 8 found; start..end, strand, type, name):
     72..90      -  promoter       SP6 promoter: promoter for bacteriophage SP6 RNA polymerase
    237..825     -  rep_origin     ori: high-copy-number ColE1/pMB1/pBR322/pUC origin of replication
    940..1042    +  promoter       cat promoter: promoter of the E. coli cat gene encoding chloramphenicol acetyltransferase
   1043..1699    +  CDS            cat: CAT_ECOLX - Experimental evidence at protein level: Swiss-Prot protein existence level 1. This enzyme is an effector of chloramphenicol resistance in bacteria. From Escherichia coli. This protein is used as a marker in many commonly used cloning vectors, such as pACYC184.
   1787..1804    -  promoter       tet promoter (fragment): E. coli promoter for tetracycline efflux protein gene
   1815..2270    +  rep_origin     f1 ori (sequence partly withheld): f1 bacteriophage origin of replication; arrow indicates direction of (+) strand synthesis
   2289..2310    -  CDS            lacZα (fragment): LacZα fragment of β-galactosidase; lacZ fragment
   2313..2331    +  promoter       T7 promoter: promoter for bacteriophage T7 RNA polymerase
>Addgene plasmid #243953 | pUPD3_RBS_J61104 | addgene full sequence | sequence record 487784 | Addgene NGS Result
GGTCTCGCAAAGAGAAAGAAGGGACAGACTGAATGCGAGACCACTCATCGCCCAATCACTAGTGAATTCG
TTCTATAGTGTCACCTAAATACCATAGAGCCGTTGGTCATAGCTGTTTCCTGTCCAGGCATCATGACACG
GTTATCCACAGAATCAGGGGATAACGCAGGAAAGAACATGTGAGCAAAAGGCCAGCAAAAGGCCAGGAAC
CGTAAAAAGGCCGCGTTGCTGGCGTTTTTCCATAGGCTCCGCCCCCCTGACGAGCATCACAAAAATCGAC
GCTCAAGTCAGAGGTGGCGAAACCCGACAGGACTATAAAGATACCAGGCGTTTCCCCCTGGAAGCTCCCT
CGTGCGCTCTCCTGTTCCGACCCTGCCGCTTACCGGATACCTGTCCGCCTTTCTCCCTTCGGGAAGCGTG
GCGCTTTCTCATAGCTCACGCTGTAGGTATCTCAGTTCGGTGTAGGTCGTTCGCTCCAAGCTGGGCTGTG
TGCACGAACCCCCCGTTCAGCCCGACCGCTGCGCCTTATCCGGTAACTATCGTCTTGAGTCCAACCCGGT
AAGACACGACTTATCGCCACTGGCAGCAGCCACTGGTAACAGGATTAGCAGAGCGAGGTATGTAGGCGGT
GCTACAGAGTTCTTGAAGTGGTGGCCTAACTACGGCTACACTAGAAGAACAGTATTTGGTATCTGCGCTC
TGCTGAAGCCAGTTACCTTCGGAAAAAGAGTTGGTAGCTCTTGATCCGGCAAACAAACCACCGCTGGTAG
CGGTGGTTTTTTTGTTTGCAAGCAGCAGATTACGCGCAGAAAAAAAGGATCTCAAGAAGATCCTTTGATC
TTTTCTACGGGGTCTGACGCTCAGTGGAACGAAAACTCACGTTAAGGGATTTTGGTCATGAGATTATCAA
AAAGGATCTTCACCTAGATCCTTTTGTGATGATCGGCACGTAAGAGGTTCCAACTTTCACCATAATGAAA
TAAGATCACTACCGGGCGTATTTTTTGAGTTATCGAGATTTTCAGGAGCTAAGGAAGCTAAAATGGAGAA
AAAAATCACTGGATATACCACCGTTGATATATCCCAATGGCATCGTAAAGAACATTTTGAGGCATTTCAG
TCAGTTGCTCAATGTACCTATAACCAGACCGTTCAGCTGGATATTACGGCCTTTTTAAAGACCGTAAAGA
AAAATAAGCACAAGTTTTATCCGGCCTTTATTCACATTCTTGCCCGCCTGATGAATGCTCATCCGGAATT
CCGTATGGCAATGAAAGACGGTGAGCTGGTGATATGGGATAGTGTTCACCCTTGTTACACCGTTTTCCAT
GAGCAAACTGAAACGTTTTCATCGCTCTGGAGTGAATACCACGACGATTTCCGGCAGTTTCTACACATAT
ATTCGCAAGATGTGGCGTGTTACGGTGAAAACCTGGCCTATTTCCCTAAAGGGTTTATTGAGAATATGTT
TTTCGTGTCAGCCAATCCCTGGGTGAGTTTCACCAGTTTTGATTTAAACGTGGCCAATATGGACAACTTC
TTCGCCCCCGTTTTCACCATGGGCAAATATTATACGCAAGGCGACAAGGTGCTGATGCCGCTGGCGATTC
AGGTTCATCATGCCGTTTGTGATGGCTTCCATGTCGGCAGAATGCTTAATGAATTACAACAGTACTGCGA
TGAGTGGCAGGGCGGGGCGTAATTTTTTTAAGGCAGTTATTGGTGCCCTTAAACGCCTGGTTGCTACGCC
TGAATAAGTGATAATAAGCGGATGAATGGCAGAAATTCGATGATAAGCTGTCAAACATGATGT
[125 nt withheld, positions 1814-1938]
C
[91 nt withheld, positions 1940-2030]
AGGGTGATGGTTCACGTAGTGGGCCAGCGCCCTGATAGACGGTTTTTCGCCCTTTGACGTTGGAGTCCAC
GTTCTTT
[37 nt withheld, positions 2108-2144]
ACCCTATCTCGGTCTATTCTTTTGATTTATAAGGGATTTTGCCGATTTCGGCCTATTGGTTAAAAAATGA
GCTGATTTAACAAAAATTTAACGCGAATTTTAACAAAATATTAACGCTTACAATTTTAACATTGTAGAAA
CGCATGTAAAACGACGGCCAGTGAATTGTAATACGACTCACTATAGGGTGAATTCCGCTTAGGACCTTAG
ATATTGATCTCAA
